Addgene plasmid #199777: AiP13781 - pAAV-AiE0452h-minBG-iCre(R297T)-BGHpA (Alias: CN3781)
Purpose: enhancer AAV for Cre recombinase expression in striatal indirect pathway D2-MSNs
Depositing lab: Allen Institute for Brain Science & Jonathan Ting. Publication: Enhancer AAV toolbox for accessing and perturbing striatal cell types and circuits. Hunker AC, Wirthlin ME, Gill G, Johansen NJ, Hooper M, Omstead V, Vargas S, Lerma MN, Taskin N, Weed N, Laird WD, Bishaw YM, Bendrick JL, Gore BB, Ben-Simon Y, Opitz-Araya X, Martinez RA, Way SW, Thyagarajan B, Otto S, Sanchez REA, Alexander JR, Amaya A, Amster A, Arbuckle J, Ayala A, Baker PM, Barcelli T, Barta S, Bertagnolli D, Bielstein C, Bishwakarma P, Bowlus J, Boyer G, Brouner K, Casian B, Casper T, Chakka AB, Chakrabarty R, Chong P, Clark M, Colbert K, Daniel S, Dawe T, Departee M, DiValentin P, Donadio NP, Dotson NI, Dwivedi D, Egdorf T, Fliss T, Gary A, Goldy J, Grasso C, Groce EL, Gudsnuk K, Han W, Haradon Z, Hastings S, Helback O, Ho WV, Huang C, Johnson T, Jones DL, Juneau Z, Kenney J, Leibly M, Li S, Liang E, Loeffler H, Lusk NA, Madigan Z, Malloy J, Malone J, McCue R, Melchor J, Mich JK, Moosman S, Morin E, Naidoo R, Newman D, Ngo K, Nguyen K, Oster AL, Ouellette B, Oyama AA, Pena N, Pham T, Phillips E, Pom C, Potekhina L, Ransford S, Ray PL, Reding M, Rette DF, Reynoldson C, Rimorin C, Sigler AR, Rocha DB, Ronellenfitch K, Ruiz A, Sawyer L, Sevigny JP, Shapovalova NV, Shepard N, Shulga L, Soliman S, Staats B, Taormina MJ, Tieu M, Wang Y, Wilkes J, Wood T, Zhou T, Williford A, Dee N, Mollenkopf T, Ng L, Esposito L, Kalmbach BE, Yao S, Ariza J, Collman F, Mufti S, Smith K, Waters J, Ersing I, Patrick M, Zeng H, Lein ES, Kojima Y, Horwitz G, Owen SF, Levi BP, Daigle TL, Tasic B, Bakken TE, Ting JT. Neuron. 2025 May 21;113(10):1507-1524.e17. doi: 10.1016/j.neuron.2025.04.035. PubMed 40403704.
Backbone
  Vector backbone: rAAV
  Vector type: AAV
Growth in bacteria
  Bacterial resistance: Ampicillin, 100 μg/mL
  Growth temperature: 30°C
  Growth strain: NEB Stable
  Copy number: High Copy
Gene/Insert
  Gene/Insert name: iCre(R297T)
  Species: Synthetic
  Insert size (bp): 1056
  Mutation: R297T for reduced recombinase efficiency.
Resource information
  A portion of this plasmid was derived from a plasmid made by: gene synthesis
Terms and licenses: Academic/Nonprofit Terms; Industry Terms: Not Available to Industry
Depositor comments: This work supported by NIH BRAIN Initiative grant UF1MH128339
How to cite: AiP13781 - pAAV-AiE0452h-minBG-iCre(R297T)-BGHpA (Alias: CN3781) was a gift from Allen Institute for Brain Science & Jonathan Ting (Addgene plasmid # 199777 ; http://n2t.net/addgene:199777 ; RRID:Addgene_199777) For viral preps, please replace (Addgene plasmid # 199777) in the above sentence with: (Addgene viral prep # 199777-PHPeB)
