[The description below was written by a language model from this plasmid's Addgene catalogue record and pLannotate feature annotations shown in this document.]
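Description:
AiP13781 - pAAV-AiE0452h-minBG-iCre(R297T)-BGHpA (alias CN3781) is a recombinant AAV transfer plasmid of about 4.9 kb, designed to deliver Cre recombinase to indirect pathway D2-type medium spiny neurons of the striatum. The bacterial portion carries a high-copy ColE1/pUC-type origin, an f1 phage origin, and the β-lactamase gene with its own promoter for ampicillin selection. Short remnants of the pBR322 bom and rop regions are also detected. AAV2 inverted terminal repeats flank the expression cassette. The right ITR is annotated in full, whereas the left one appears only as two short fragments in the sequencing-derived annotation. The ITRs provide the cis signals for replication and packaging of the intervening DNA into AAV capsids, and because they are recombination-prone, the record lists a stabilising bacterial strain.

As the name indicates, the payload is driven by the AiE0452h enhancer coupled to a minimal beta-globin promoter (minBG). Neither element was picked up by the automated annotation, but both presumably lie in the unannotated stretch between the left ITR and the Cre coding sequence. In this design the minimal promoter supplies only basal transcription, and the enhancer confers cell-type specificity. The coding sequence is iCre, a synthetic codon-improved Cre, carrying an R297T substitution that the depositor notes reduces recombinase efficiency. An attenuated recombinase would plausibly limit recombination from low-level off-target expression, although the record does not state that rationale. A bovine growth hormone polyadenylation signal terminates the transcript. The construct belongs to an enhancer AAV toolbox for striatal cell types and can be used to drive loxP-dependent recombination in D2-MSNs. It is also offered as a PHP.eB-packaged viral preparation.
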