Features (pLannotate 1.2.2; 12 found; start..end, strand, type, name):
     12..39      +  repeat_region  AAV2 ITR (fragment): inverted terminal repeat of adeno-associated virus serotype 2 inverted
     68..95      +  repeat_region  AAV2 ITR (fragment): inverted terminal repeat of adeno-associated virus serotype 2 inverted
    845..1870    +  CDS            cre: RECR_BPP1 - Experimental evidence at protein level: Swiss-Prot protein existence level 1. Catalyzes site-specific recombination between two 34-base- pair LOXP sites. Its role is to maintain the phage genome as a monomeric unit-copy plasmid in the lysogenic state. From Escherichia phage P1 (Bacteriophage P1).
   1910..2021    +  polyA_signal   bGH poly(A) signal: bovine growth hormone polyadenylation signal
   2139..2279    +  repeat_region  AAV2 ITR: inverted terminal repeat of adeno-associated virus serotype 2 inverted
   2284..2335    -  misc_feature   bom (fragment): basis of mobility region from pBR322
   2354..2809    +  rep_origin     f1 ori (sequence partly withheld): f1 bacteriophage origin of replication; arrow indicates direction of (+) strand synthesis
   2810..2859    -  misc_feature   bom (fragment): basis of mobility region from pBR322
   2961..2996    -  CDS            rop (fragment): Rop protein, which maintains plasmids at low copy number; rop
   3091..3195    +  promoter       AmpR promoter: bla
   3196..4056    +  CDS            AmpR: β-lactamase; bla; confers resistance to ampicillin, carbenicillin, and related antibiotics
   4227..4815    +  rep_origin     ori: high-copy-number ColE1/pMB1/pBR322/pUC origin of replication
>Addgene plasmid #199777 | AiP13781 - pAAV-AiE0452h-minBG-iCre(R297T)-BGHpA (Alias: CN3781) | addgene full sequence | sequence record 391721 | Addgene NGS Result
CCTGCAGGCAGCTGCGCGCTCGCTCGCTCACTGAGGCCGCCCGGGCGTCGGGCGACCTTTGGTCGCCCGG
CCTCAGTGAGCGAGCGAGCGCGCAGAGAGGGAGTGGCCAACTCCATCACTAGGGGTTCCTGCGGCCGCAC
GCGTAGGGAGGAACTAAAGTCCATTCATATGTCCATATTCTCAATTTGGGAAAAAATGTGGCTTTGTCTT
CATCCTCTTTTCCTGAGTGTATAAGGCCAGAAGCCAAAGGCAAGAGCAGGACATTCCAGGAGCCTTTATG
ATTGCTCTAAGTCACATCTGCTCTCGAGCTCCCATTCCACTGTGAAAAATACCTAGTCTTGAACTTTGGA
GTTCCAAATTCCACATGATCGACTTCCTCAAGGCTTTTCACTTGACGAACAAATTGCATGCCAAGAAATC
GTCAAAATTCTATCAAGCTTAATTATGCAATTTCTGTCTATAAATGACATACCTCCTGTACCCTATGACA
CCCACCTATGCACTAATAAGATGTGACAGCTGCATCACCAACAAAGCCTCCCCCGCCTGCCATTCTCTTC
GGAGGTGAGCACCTCCTGCTCGGGAGGAACTGACAGCCCCTTTCAGAAATGTGAAGGCAGTGAAGTCCCA
AACCAGAAACAGTGTGACCACCTAGGCTCACCCAAGGACCGTCCTGTGCTTCTGGGCAACCAATGGATGT
AGGGGGTTAGGAGGCAGTGGGGATTCGTCAGAGCTCGGGCTGGGCATAAAAGTCAGGGCAGAGCCATCTA
TTGCTTACATTTGCTTCTGGGATCCAGATCTTTCGAAGCTAGCCACCATGGTGCCCAAGAAGAAGAGGAA
AGTCTCCAACCTGCTGACTGTGCACCAAAACCTGCCTGCCCTCCCTGTGGATGCCACCTCTGATGAAGTC
AGGAAGAACCTGATGGACATGTTCAGGGACAGGCAGGCCTTCTCTGAACACACCTGGAAGATGCTCCTGT
CTGTGTGCAGATCCTGGGCTGCCTGGTGCAAGCTGAACAACAGGAAATGGTTCCCTGCTGAACCTGAGGA
TGTGAGGGACTACCTCCTGTACCTGCAAGCCAGAGGCCTGGCTGTGAAGACCATCCAACAGCACCTGGGC
CAGCTCAACATGCTGCACAGGAGATCTGGCCTGCCTCGCCCTTCTGACTCCAATGCTGTGTCCCTGGTGA
TGAGGAGAATCAGAAAGGAGAATGTGGATGCTGGGGAGAGAGCCAAGCAGGCCCTGGCCTTTGAACGCAC
TGACTTTGACCAAGTCAGATCCCTGATGGAGAACTCTGACAGATGCCAGGACATCAGGAACCTGGCCTTC
CTGGGCATTGCCTACAACACCCTGCTGCGCATTGCCGAAATTGCCAGAATCAGAGTGAAGGACATCTCCC
GCACCGATGGTGGGAGAATGCTGATCCACATTGGCAGGACCAAGACCCTGGTGTCCACAGCTGGTGTGGA
GAAGGCCCTGTCCCTGGGGGTTACCAAGCTGGTGGAGAGATGGATCTCTGTGTCTGGTGTGGCTGATGAC
CCCAACAACTACCTGTTCTGCCGGGTCAGAAAGAATGGTGTGGCTGCCCCTTCTGCCACCTCCCAACTGT
CCACCCGGGCCCTGGAAGGGATCTTTGAGGCCACCCACCGCCTGATCTATGGTGCCAAGGATGACTCTGG
GCAGAGATACCTGGCCTGGTCTGGCCACTCTGCCAGAGTGGGTGCTGCCACCGACATGGCCAGGGCTGGT
GTGTCCATCCCTGAAATCATGCAGGCTGGTGGCTGGACCAATGTGAACATTGTGATGAACTACATCAGAA
ACCTGGACTCTGAGACTGGGGCCATGGTGAGGCTGCTCGAAGATGGGGACTGAGGCGCGCCGAATTCAAG
CTTCTCGAGAGATCTTCGACTGTGCCTTCTAGTTGCCAGCCATCTGTTGTTTGCCCCTCCCCCGTGCCTT
CCTTGACCCTGGAAGGTGCCACTCCCACTGTCCTTTCCTAATAAAATGAGGAAATTGCATCGCATTGTCT
GAGTAGGTGTCATTCTATTCTGGGGGGTGGGGTGGGGCAGGACAGCAAGGGGGAGGATTGGGAAGACAAT
AGCAGGCATGAGATCTCACGTGCGGACCGAGCGGCCGCAGGAACCCCTAGTGATGGAGTTGGCCACTCCC
TCTCTGCGCGCTCGCTCGCTCACTGAGGCCGGGCGACCAAAGGTCGCCCGACGCCCGGGCTTTGCCCGGG
CGGCCTCAGTGAGCGAGCGAGCGCGCAGCTGCCTGCAGGGGCGCCTGATGCGGTATTTTCTCCTTACGCA
TCTGTGCGGTATTTCACACCGCATA
[95 nt withheld, positions 2336-2430]
T
[46 nt withheld, positions 2432-2477]
C
[141 nt withheld, positions 2479-2619]
CCTTTGACGTTGGAGTCCACGTTCTTT
[37 nt withheld, positions 2647-2683]
ACTCTATCTCGGGCTATTCTTTTGATTTATAAGGGATTTTGCCGATTTCGGTCTATTGGTTAAAAAATGA
GCTGATTTAACAAAAATTTAACGCGAATTTTAACAAAATATTAACGTTTACAATTTTATGGTGCACTCTC
AGTACAATCTGCTCTGATGCCGCATAGTTAAGCCAGCCCCGACACCCGCCAACACCCGCTGACGCGCCCT
GACGGGCTTGTCTGCTCCCGGCATCCGCTTACAGACAAGCTGTGACCGTCTCCGGGAGCTGCATGTGTCA
GAGGTTTTCACCGTCATCACCGAAACGCGCGAGACGAAAGGGCCTCGTGATACGCCTATTTTTATAGGTT
AATGTCATGATAATAATGGTTTCTTAGACGTCAGGTGGCACTTTTCGGGGAAATGTGCGCGGAACCCCTA
TTTGTTTATTTTTCTAAATACATTCAAATATGTATCCGCTCATGAGACAATAACCCTGATAAATGCTTCA
ATAATATTGAAAAAGGAAGAGTATGAGTATTCAACATTTCCGTGTCGCCCTTATTCCCTTTTTTGCGGCA
TTTTGCCTTCCTGTTTTTGCTCACCCAGAAACGCTGGTGAAAGTAAAAGATGCTGAAGATCAGTTGGGTG
CACGAGTGGGTTACATCGAACTGGATCTCAACAGCGGTAAGATCCTTGAGAGTTTTCGCCCCGAAGAACG
TTTTCCAATGATGAGCACTTTTAAAGTTCTGCTATGTGGCGCGGTATTATCCCGTATTGACGCCGGGCAA
GAGCAACTCGGTCGCCGCATACACTATTCTCAGAATGACTTGGTTGAGTACTCACCAGTCACAGAAAAGC
ATCTTACGGATGGCATGACAGTAAGAGAATTATGCAGTGCTGCCATAACCATGAGTGATAACACTGCGGC
CAACTTACTTCTGACAACGATCGGAGGACCGAAGGAGCTAACCGCTTTTTTGCACAACATGGGGGATCAT
GTAACTCGCCTTGATCGTTGGGAACCGGAGCTGAATGAAGCCATACCAAACGACGAGCGTGACACCACGA
TGCCTGTAGCAATGGCAACAACGTTGCGCAAACTATTAACTGGCGAACTACTTACTCTAGCTTCCCGGCA
ACAATTAATAGACTGGATGGAGGCGGATAAAGTTGCAGGACCACTTCTGCGCTCGGCCCTTCCGGCTGGC
TGGTTTATTGCTGATAAATCTGGAGCCGGTGAGCGTGGGTCTCGCGGTATCATTGCAGCACTGGGGCCAG
ATGGTAAGCCCTCCCGTATCGTAGTTATCTACACGACGGGGAGTCAGGCAACTATGGATGAACGAAATAG
ACAGATCGCTGAGATAGGTGCCTCACTGATTAAGCATTGGTAACTGTCAGACCAAGTTTACTCATATATA
CTTTAGATTGATTTAAAACTTCATTTTTAATTTAAAAGGATCTAGGTGAAGATCCTTTTTGATAATCTCA
TGACCAAAATCCCTTAACGTGAGTTTTCGTTCCACTGAGCGTCAGACCCCGTAGAAAAGATCAAAGGATC
TTCTTGAGATCCTTTTTTTCTGCGCGTAATCTGCTGCTTGCAAACAAAAAAACCACCGCTACCAGCGGTG
GTTTGTTTGCCGGATCAAGAGCTACCAACTCTTTTTCCGAAGGTAACTGGCTTCAGCAGAGCGCAGATAC
CAAATACTGTTCTTCTAGTGTAGCCGTAGTTAGGCCACCACTTCAAGAACTCTGTAGCACCGCCTACATA
CCTCGCTCTGCTAATCCTGTTACCAGTGGCTGCTGCCAGTGGCGATAAGTCGTGTCTTACCGGGTTGGAC
TCAAGACGATAGTTACCGGATAAGGCGCAGCGGTCGGGCTGAACGGGGGGTTCGTGCACACAGCCCAGCT
TGGAGCGAACGACCTACACCGAACTGAGATACCTACAGCGTGAGCTATGAGAAAGCGCCACGCTTCCCGA
AGGGAGAAAGGCGGACAGGTATCCGGTAAGCGGCAGGGTCGGAACAGGAGAGCGCACGAGGGAGCTTCCA
GGGGGAAACGCCTGGTATCTTTATAGTCCTGTCGGGTTTCGCCACCTCTGACTTGAGCGTCGATTTTTGT
GATGCTCGTCAGGGGGGCGGAGCCTATGGAAAAACGCCAGCAACGCGGCCTTTTTACGGTTCCTGGCCTT
TTGCTGGCCTTTTGCTCACATGT
